Addgene plasmid #50975: AAV-oChEF-citrine
Purpose: AAV transfer vector with mammalian codon-optimized ChEF-citrine between AAV2 ITR
Depositing lab: Roger Tsien. Depositing organization: University of California, San Diego (UCSD). Publication: Characterization of engineered channelrhodopsin variants with improved properties and kinetics. Lin JY, Lin MZ, Steinbach P, Tsien RY. Biophys J. 2009 Mar 4;96(5):1803-14. doi: 10.1016/j.bpj.2008.11.034. PubMed 19254539.
Backbone
  Vector backbone: AAV2
  Backbone size w/o insert (bp): 4599
  Total vector size (bp): 6402
  Vector type: AAV
Growth in bacteria
  Bacterial resistance: Ampicillin, 100 μg/mL
  Growth temperature: 37°C
  Growth strain: NEB Stable
  Growth instructions: Regular growing condition.
  Copy number: Unknown
Gene/Insert
  Gene/Insert name: ChEF-citrine
  Species: Synthetic
  Insert size (bp): 1803
  Mutation: ChEF gene is mammalian codon optimized
  GenBank ID: KF437395
  Promoter: human synapsin promoter
  Tag / fusion protein: citrine (C terminal on insert)
  Cloning method: Restriction Enzyme; 5′ cloning site BamHI (not destroyed); 3′ cloning site HindIII (not destroyed)
  Sequencing primers: 5′ none; 3′ none
Resource information
  A portion of this plasmid was derived from a plasmid made by: From Dr. Lin Tian at Janelia Farm Research Campus (currently at UC Davis)
Terms and licenses: Academic/Nonprofit Terms; Industry Terms: Not Available to Industry
Depositor comments: WPRE is inserted after the citrine before SV40 polyA.
How to cite: AAV-oChEF-citrine was a gift from Roger Tsien (Addgene plasmid # 50975 ; http://n2t.net/addgene:50975 ; RRID:Addgene_50975)
