[The description below was written by a language model from this plasmid's Addgene catalogue record and pLannotate feature annotations shown in this document.]
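Description:
AAV-oChEF-citrine is a 6.4 kb adeno-associated virus transfer plasmid in which a neuron-targeted optogenetic expression cassette sits between two AAV2 inverted terminal repeats. The ITRs are the only viral elements required in cis, allowing the intervening DNA to be replicated and packaged into recombinant AAV particles when rep, cap and helper functions are supplied separately. The plasmid portion outside the ITRs is a pBluescript-like backbone. It carries a high-copy ColE1/pUC origin for propagation in E. coli, an ampicillin resistance gene (β-lactamase) with its own promoter, an f1 phage origin, and remnants of the lac promoter/operator and lacZα region. It is grown in a recombination-deficient stable strain, the usual choice for preserving ITR integrity.

The payload is driven by the human synapsin I promoter, which restricts expression largely to neurons. It directs transcription of a roughly 1.8 kb synthetic insert encoding ChEF, an engineered chimeric channelrhodopsin, here codon-optimized for mammalian cells and fused at its C terminus to the yellow fluorescent protein citrine so that expressing cells can be seen. The insert lies between retained BamHI and HindIII sites. The automated annotation does not label the opsin itself. It only flags a short stretch resembling Chrimson, which likely reflects sequence similarity among channelrhodopsins rather than the presence of that protein. Downstream of citrine, a WPRE enhances transcript stability and expression, followed by an SV40 polyadenylation signal. The construct is intended for producing AAV that delivers light-gated depolarizing currents to neurons, enabling optical stimulation alongside fluorescent identification of transduced cells.
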