Features (pLannotate 1.2.2; 20 found; start..end, strand, type, name):
      1..121     +  rep_origin     RSF ori (fragment): Plasmids containing the RSF 1030 origin of replication can be propagated in E. coli cells that contain additional plasmids with compatible origins.
    123..215     +  CDS            lacI (fragment): lac repressor; lacI; The lac repressor binds to the lac operator to inhibit transcription in E. coli. This inhibition can be relieved by adding lactose or isopropyl-β-D-thiogalactopyranoside (IPTG).
    228..249     +  protein_bind   CAP binding site: CAP binding activates transcription in the presence of cAMP. E. coli catabolite activator protein
    264..294     +  promoter       lac promoter: promoter for the E. coli lac operon
    302..318     +  protein_bind   lac operator: The lac repressor binds to the lac operator to inhibit transcription in E. coli. This inhibition can be relieved by adding lactose or isopropyl-β-D-thiogalactopyranoside (IPTG). lac repressor encoded by lacI
    379..509     -  repeat_region  AAV2 ITR (fragment): inverted terminal repeat of adeno-associated virus serotype 2 inverted
    591..1037    +  promoter       hSyn promoter: human synapsin I promoter; confers neuron-specific expression (Kügler et al., 2003)
   2004..2052    +  CDS            Chrimson (fragment): red light-drivable channelrhodopsin from Chlamydomonas noctigama (Klapoetke et al., 2014)
   2158..2874    +  CDS            Citrine: Citrine is a basic (constitutively fluorescent) yellow fluorescent protein published in 2001, derived from Aequorea victoria. It has moderate acid sensitivity.
   2887..2911    +  misc_feature   MCS (fragment): pBluescript multiple cloning site
   2911..3499    +  misc_feature   WPRE: woodchuck hepatitis virus posttranscriptional regulatory element
   3500..3519    +  misc_feature   MCS (fragment): pBluescript multiple cloning site
   3548..3669    -  polyA_signal   SV40 poly(A) signal: SV40 polyadenylation signal
   3692..3760    -  CDS            large T antigen (fragment): large T antigen from SV40 (simian virus 40)
   3831..3961    +  repeat_region  AAV2 ITR (fragment): inverted terminal repeat of adeno-associated virus serotype 2 inverted
   3975..4132    +  CDS            lacZα (fragment): LacZα fragment of β-galactosidase; lacZ fragment
   4137..4565    +  rep_origin     f1 ori (sequence partly withheld): f1 bacteriophage origin of replication; arrow indicates direction of (+) strand synthesis
   4618..4722    +  promoter       AmpR promoter: bla
   4723..5583    +  CDS            AmpR: β-lactamase; bla; confers resistance to ampicillin, carbenicillin, and related antibiotics
   5754..6342    +  rep_origin     ori: high-copy-number ColE1/pMB1/pBR322/pUC origin of replication
>Addgene plasmid #50975 | AAV-oChEF-citrine | depositor full sequence | sequence record 76824 | mammalian codon-optimized ChEF in AAV vector
TTCTTTCCTGCGTTATCCCCTGATTCTGTGGATAACCGTATTACCGCCTTTGAGTGAGCTGATACCGCTC
GCCGCAGCCGAACGACCGAGCGCAGCGAGTCAGTGAGCGAGGAAGCGGAAGAGCGCCCAATACGCAAACC
GCCTCTCCCCGCGCGTTGGCCGATTCATTAATGCAGCTGGCACGACAGGTTTCCCGACTGGAAAGCGGGC
AGTGAGCGCAACGCAATTAATGTGAGTTAGCTCACTCATTAGGCACCCCAGGCTTTACACTTTATGCTTC
CGGCTCGTATGTTGTGTGGAATTGTGAGCGGATAACAATTTCACACAGGAAACAGCTATGACCATGATTA
CGCCAGATTTAATTAAGGCCTTAATTAGGCTGCGCGCTCGCTCGCTCACTGAGGCCGCCCGGGCAAAGCC
CGGGCGTCGGGCGACCTTTGGTCGCCCGGCCTCAGTGAGCGAGCGAGCGCGCAGAGAGGGAGTGGCCAAC
TCCATCACTAGGGGTTCCTTGTAGTTAATGATTAACCCGCCATGCTACTTATCTACGTAGCCATGCTCTA
GGAAGATCTCTGCAGAGGGCCCTGCGTATGAGTGCAAGTGGGTTTTAGGACCAGGATGAGGCGGGGTGGG
GGTGCCTACCTGACGACCGACCCCACCCACTGGACAAGCACCCAACCCCCATTCCCCAAATTGCGCATCC
CCTATCAGAGAGGGGGAGGGGAAACAGGATGCGGCGAGGCGCGTGCGCACTGCCAGCTTCAGCACCGCGG
ACAGTGCCTTCGCCCCCGCCTGGCGGCGCGCGCCACCGCCGCCTCAGCACTGAAGGCGCGCTGACGTCAC
TCGCCGGTCCCCCGCAAACTCCCCTTCCCGGCCACCTTGGTCGCGTCCGCGCCGCCGCCGGCCCAGCCGG
ACCGCACCACGCGAGGCGCGAGATAGGGGGGCACGGGCGCGACCATCTGCGCTGCGGCGCCGGCGACTCA
GCGCTGCCTCAGTCTGCGGTGGGCAGCGGAGGAGTCGTGTCGTGCCTGAGAGCGCAGTCGAATTCAAGCT
GCTAGCAAGGATCCACCGGTGACCATGGTGAGCAGAAGACCCTGGCTGCTGGCCCTGGCCCTGGCCGTGG
CCCTGGCCGCCGGCAGCGCCGGCGCCAGCACCGGCAGCGACGCCACCGTGCCCGTGGCCACCCAGGACGG
CCCCGACTACGTGTTCCACAGAGCCCACGAGAGAATGCTGTTCCAGACCAGCTACACCCTGGAGAACAAC
GGCAGCGTGATCTGCATCCCCAACAACGGCCAGTGCTTCTGCCTGGCCTGGCTGAAGAGTAACGGCACCA
ACGCCGAGAAGCTGGCCGCCAACATCCTGCAGTGGATCACCTTCGCCCTGAGCGCCCTGTGCCTGATGTT
CTACGGCTACCAGACCTGGAAGAGTACCTGCGGCTGGGAGGAGATCTACGTGGCCACCATCGAGATGATC
AAGTTCATCATAGAGTACTTCCACGAGTTCGACGAGCCCGCCGTGATCTACAGCAGCAACGGCAACAAGA
CCGTGTGGCTGAGATACGCCGAGTGGCTGCTGACCTGCCCCGTGATCCTGATCCACCTGAGCAACCTGAC
CGGCCTGGCCAACGACTACAACAAGAGAACCATGGGCCTGCTGGTGAGCGACATCGGCACCATCGTGTGG
GGCACCACCGCCGCCCTGAGCAAGGGCTACGTGAGAGTGATCTTCTTCCTGATGGGCCTGTGCTACGGCA
TCTACACCTTCTTCAACGCCGCCAAGGTGTACATCGAGGCCTACCACACCGTGCCCAAGGGCAGATGCAG
ACAGGTGGTGACCGGCATGGCCTGGCTGTTCTTCGTGAGCTGGGGCATGTTCCCCATCCTGTTCATCCTG
GGCCCCGAGGGCTTCGGCGTGCTGAGCGTGTACGGCAGCACCGTGGGCCACACCATCATCGACCTGATGA
GCAAGAACTGCTGGGGCCTGCTGGGCCACTACCTGAGAGTGCTGATCCACGAGCACATCCTGATCCACGG
CGACATCAGAAAGACCACCAAGCTGAACATCGGCGGCACCGAGATCGAGGTGGAGACCCTGGTGGAGGAC
GAGGCCGAGGCCGGCGCCGTGAACAAGGGCACCGGCAAGTACGAGAGCAGCCTCGAGATGGTGAGCAAGG
GCGAGGAGCTGTTCACCGGGGTGGTGCCCATCCTGGTCGAGCTGGACGGCGACGTAAACGGCCACAAGTT
CAGCGTGTCCGGCGAGGGCGAGGGCGATGCCACCTACGGCAAGCTGACCCTGAAGTTCATCTGCACCACC
GGCAAGCTGCCCGTGCCCTGGCCCACCCTCGTGACCACCTTCGGCTACGGCCTGATGTGCTTCGCCCGCT
ACCCCGACCACATGAAGCAGCACGACTTCTTCAAGTCCGCCATGCCCGAAGGCTACGTCCAGGAGCGCAC
CATCTTCTTCAAGGACGACGGCAACTACAAGACCCGCGCCGAGGTGAAGTTCGAGGGCGACACCCTGGTG
AACCGCATCGAGCTGAAGGGCATCGACTTCAAGGAGGACGGCAACATCCTGGGGCACAAGCTGGAGTACA
ACTACAACAGCCACAACGTCTATATCATGGCCGACAAGCAGAAGAACGGCATCAAGGTGAACTTCAAGAT
CCGCCACAACATCGAGGACGGCAGCGTGCAGCTCGCCGACCACTACCAGCAGAACACCCCCATCGGCGAC
GGCCCCGTGCTGCTGCCCGACAACCACTACCTGAGCTACCAGTCCGCCCTGAGCAAAGACCCCAACGAGA
AGCGCGATCACATGGTCCTGCTGGAGTTCGTGACCGCCGCCGGGATCACTCTCGGCATGGACGAGCTGTA
CAAGTAGGCTAGCCCCGAATTCGATATCAAGCTTATCGATAATCAACCTCTGGATTACAAAATTTGTGAA
AGATTGACTGGTATTCTTAACTATGTTGCTCCTTTTACGCTATGTGGATACGCTGCTTTAATGCCTTTGT
ATCATGCTATTGCTTCCCGTATGGCTTTCATTTTCTCCTCCTTGTATAAATCCTGGTTGCTGTCTCTTTA
TGAGGAGTTGTGGCCCGTTGTCAGGCAACGTGGCGTGGTGTGCACTGTGTTTGCTGACGCAACCCCCACT
GGTTGGGGCATTGCCACCACCTGTCAGCTCCTTTCCGGGACTTTCGCTTTCCCCCTCCCTATTGCCACGG
CGGAACTCATCGCCGCCTGCCTTGCCCGCTGCTGGACAGGGGCTCGGCTGTTGGGCACTGACAATTCCGT
GGTGTTGTCGGGGAAATCATCGTCCTTTCCTTGGCTGCTCGCCTGTGTTGCCACCTGGATTCTGCGCGGG
ACGTCCTTCTGCTACGTCCCTTCGGCCCTCAATCCAGCGGACCTTCCTTCCCGCGGCCTGCTGCCGGCTC
TGCGGCCTCTTCCGCGTCTTCGCCTTCGCCCTCAGACGAGTCGGATCTCCCTTTGGGCCGCCTCCCCGCA
TCGATACCGTCGACCTCGACCCGGGCGGCCGCTTCGAGCAGACATGATAAGATACATTGATGAGTTTGGA
CAAACCACAACTAGAATGCAGTGAAAAAAATGCTTTATTTGTGAAATTTGTGATGCTATTGCTTTATTTG
TAACCATTATAAGCTGCAATAAACAAGTTAACAACAACAATTGCATTCATTTTATGTTTCAGGTTCAGGG
GGAGATGTGGGAGGTTTTTTAAAGCAAGTAAAACCTCTACAAATGTGGTAAAATCGATAAGGATCTTCCT
AGAGCATGGCTACGTAGATAAGTAGCATGGCGGGTTAATCATTAACTACAAGGAACCCCTAGTGATGGAG
TTGGCCACTCCCTCTCTGCGCGCTCGCTCGCTCACTGAGGCCGGGCGACCAAAGGTCGCCCGACGCCCGG
GCTTTGCCCGGGCGGCCTCAGTGAGCGAGCGAGCGCGCAGCCTTAATTAACCTAATTCACTGGCCGTCGT
TTTACAACGTCGTGACTGGGAAAACCCTGGCGTTACCCAACTTAATCGCCTTGCAGCACATCCCCCTTTC
GCCAGCTGGCGTAATAGCGAAGAGGCCCGCACCGATCGCCCTTCCCAACAGTTGCGCAGCCTGAATGGCG
AATGGG
[124 nt withheld, positions 4137-4260]
C
[91 nt withheld, positions 4262-4352]
A
[49 nt withheld, positions 4354-4402]
CCTTTGACGTTGGAGTCCACGTTCTTT
[37 nt withheld, positions 4430-4466]
ACCCTATCTCGGTCTATTCTTTTGATTTATAAGGGATTTTGCCGATTTCGGCCTATTGGTTAAAAAATGA
GCTGATTTAACAAAAATTTAACGCGAATTTTAACAAAATATTAACGCTTACAATTTAGGTGGCACTTTTC
GGGGAAATGTGCGCGGAACCCCTATTTGTTTATTTTTCTAAATACATTCAAATATGTATCCGCTCATGAG
ACAATAACCCTGATAAATGCTTCAATAATATTGAAAAAGGAAGAGTATGAGTATTCAACATTTCCGTGTC
GCCCTTATTCCCTTTTTTGCGGCATTTTGCCTTCCTGTTTTTGCTCACCCAGAAACGCTGGTGAAAGTAA
AAGATGCTGAAGATCAGTTGGGTGCACGAGTGGGTTACATCGAACTGGATCTCAACAGCGGTAAGATCCT
TGAGAGTTTTCGCCCCGAAGAACGTTTTCCAATGATGAGCACTTTTAAAGTTCTGCTATGTGGCGCGGTA
TTATCCCGTATTGACGCCGGGCAAGAGCAACTCGGTCGCCGCATACACTATTCTCAGAATGACTTGGTTG
AGTACTCACCAGTCACAGAAAAGCATCTTACGGATGGCATGACAGTAAGAGAATTATGCAGTGCTGCCAT
AACCATGAGTGATAACACTGCGGCCAACTTACTTCTGACAACGATCGGAGGACCGAAGGAGCTAACCGCT
TTTTTGCACAACATGGGGGATCATGTAACTCGCCTTGATCGTTGGGAACCGGAGCTGAATGAAGCCATAC
CAAACGACGAGCGTGACACCACGATGCCTGTAGCAATGGCAACAACGTTGCGCAAACTATTAACTGGCGA
ACTACTTACTCTAGCTTCCCGGCAACAATTAATAGACTGGATGGAGGCGGATAAAGTTGCAGGACCACTT
CTGCGCTCGGCCCTTCCGGCTGGCTGGTTTATTGCTGATAAATCTGGAGCCGGTGAGCGTGGGTCTCGCG
GTATCATTGCAGCACTGGGGCCAGATGGTAAGCCCTCCCGTATCGTAGTTATCTACACGACGGGGAGTCA
GGCAACTATGGATGAACGAAATAGACAGATCGCTGAGATAGGTGCCTCACTGATTAAGCATTGGTAACTG
TCAGACCAAGTTTACTCATATATACTTTAGATTGATTTAAAACTTCATTTTTAATTTAAAAGGATCTAGG
TGAAGATCCTTTTTGATAATCTCATGACCAAAATCCCTTAACGTGAGTTTTCGTTCCACTGAGCGTCAGA
CCCCGTAGAAAAGATCAAAGGATCTTCTTGAGATCCTTTTTTTCTGCGCGTAATCTGCTGCTTGCAAACA
AAAAAACCACCGCTACCAGCGGTGGTTTGTTTGCCGGATCAAGAGCTACCAACTCTTTTTCCGAAGGTAA
CTGGCTTCAGCAGAGCGCAGATACCAAATACTGTTCTTCTAGTGTAGCCGTAGTTAGGCCACCACTTCAA
GAACTCTGTAGCACCGCCTACATACCTCGCTCTGCTAATCCTGTTACCAGTGGCTGCTGCCAGTGGCGAT
AAGTCGTGTCTTACCGGGTTGGACTCAAGACGATAGTTACCGGATAAGGCGCAGCGGTCGGGCTGAACGG
GGGGTTCGTGCACACAGCCCAGCTTGGAGCGAACGACCTACACCGAACTGAGATACCTACAGCGTGAGCT
ATGAGAAAGCGCCACGCTTCCCGAAGGGAGAAAGGCGGACAGGTATCCGGTAAGCGGCAGGGTCGGAACA
GGAGAGCGCACGAGGGAGCTTCCAGGGGGAAACGCCTGGTATCTTTATAGTCCTGTCGGGTTTCGCCACC
TCTGACTTGAGCGTCGATTTTTGTGATGCTCGTCAGGGGGGCGGAGCCTATGGAAAAACGCCAGCAACGC
GGCCTTTTTACGGTTCCTGGCCTTTTGCTGGCCTTTTGCTCACATG
