>Addgene plasmid #50975 | AAV-oChEF-citrine | addgene partial sequence | sequence record 78857 | WPRE-R 5'-CATAGCGTAAAAGGAGCAACA-3'
GAGGTTGATTATCGATAAGCTTGATATCGAATTCGGGGCTAGCCTACTTGTACAGCTCGTCCATGCCGAG
AGTGATCCCGGCGGCGGTCACGAACTCCAGCAGGACCATGTGATCGCGCTTCTCGTTGGGGTCTTTGCTC
AGGGCGGACTGGTAGCTCAGGTAGTGGTTGTCGGGCAGCAGCACGGGGCCGTCGCCGATGGGGGTGTTCT
GCTGGTAGTGGTCGGCGAGCTGCACGCTGCCGTCCTCGATGTTGTGGCGGATCTTGAAGTTCACCTTGAT
GCCGTTCTTCTGCTTGTCGGCCATGATATAGACGTTGTGGCTGTTGTAGTTGTACTCCAGCTTGTGCCCC
AGGATGTTGCCGTCCTCCTTGAAGTCGATGCCCTTCAGCTCGATGCGGTTCACCAGGGTGTCGCCCTCGA
ACTTCACCTCGGCGCGGGTCTTGTAGTTGCCGTCGTCCTTGAAGAAGATGGTGCGCTCCTGGACGTAGCC
TTCGGGCATGGCGGACTTGAAGAAGTCGTGCTGCTTCATGTGGTCGGGGTAGCGGGCGAAGCACATCAGG
CCGTAGCCGAAGGTGGTCACGAGGGTGGGCCAGGGCACGGGCAGCTTGCCGGTGGTGCAGATGAACTTCA
GGGTCAGCTTGCCGTAGGTGGCATCGCCCTCGCCCTCGCCGGACACGCTGAACTTGTGGCCGTTTACGTC
GCCGTCCAGCTCGACCAGGATGGGCACCACCCCGGTGAACAGCTCCTCGCCCTTGCTCACCATCTCGAGG
CTGCTCTCGTACTTGCCGGTGCCCTTGTTCACGGCGCCGG
