>Addgene plasmid #50975 | AAV-oChEF-citrine | addgene partial sequence | sequence record 78956 | hSyn1pro-F 5'-gcaagtgggttttaggacca-3'
GACCGACCCCGACCCACTGGACAAGCACCCAACCCCCATTCCCCAAATTGCGCATCCCCTATCAGAGAGG
GGGAGGGGAAACAGGATGCGGCGAGGCGCGTGCGCACTGCCAGCTTCAGCACCGCGGACAGTGCCTTCGC
CCCCGCCTGGCGGCGCGCGCCACCGCCGCCTCAGCACTGAAGGCGCGCTGACGTCACTCGCCGGTCCCCC
GCAAACTCCCCTTCCCGGCCACCTTGGTCGCGTCCGCGCCGCCGCCGGCCCAGCCGGACCGCACCACGCG
AGGCGCGAGATAGGGGGGCACGGGCGCGACCATCTGCGCTGCGGCGCCGGCGACTCAGCGCTGCCTCAGT
CTGCGGTGGGCAGCGGAGGAGTCGTGTCGTGCCTGAGAGCGCAGTCNAATTCAAGCTGCTAGCAAGGATC
CACCGGTGACCATGGTGAGCANAAGACCCTGGCTGCTGGCCCTGGCCCTGGCCGTGGCCCTGGCCGCCGG
CAGCGCCGGCGCCAGCACC
