>Addgene plasmid #50975 | AAV-oChEF-citrine | addgene partial sequence | sequence record 78957 | EGFP-N 5'-CGTCGCCGTCCAGCTCGACCAG-3'
GCCCTTGCTCACCATCTCGAGGCTGCTCTCGTACTTGCCGGTGCCCTTGTTCACGGCGCCGGCCTCGGCC
TCGTCCTCCACCAGGGTCTCCACCTCGATCTCGGTGCCGCCGATGTTCAGCTTGGTGGTCTTTCTGATGT
CGCCGTGGATCAGGATGTGCTCGTGGATCAGCACTCTCAGGTAGTGGCCCAGCAGGCCCCAGCAGTTCTT
GCTCATCAGGTCGATGATGGTGTGGCCCACGGTGCTGCCGTACACGCTCAGCACGCCGAAGCCCTCGGGG
CCCAGGATGAACAGGATGGGGAACATGCCCCAGCTCACGAAGAACAGCCAGGCCATGCCGGTCACCACCT
GTCTGCATCTGCCCTTGGGCACGGTGTGGTAGGCCTCGATGTACACCTTGGCGGCGTTGAAGAAGGTGTA
GATGCCGTAGCACAGGCCCATCAGGAAGAAGATCACTCTCACGTAGCCCTTGCTCAGGGCGGCGGTGGTG
CCCCACACGATGGTGCCGATGTCGCTCACCAGCAGGCCCATGGTTCTCTTGTTGTAGTCGTTGGCCAGGC
CGGTCAGGTTGCTCAGGTGGATCAGGATCACGGGGCAGGTCAGCAGCCACTCGGCGTATCTCAGCCACAC
GGTCTTGTTGCCGTTGCTGCTGTAGATCACGGCGGGCTCGTCGAACTCGTGGAAGTACTCTATGATGAAC
TTGATCATCTCGATGGTGGCCACGTAGATCTCCTCCCAGCCGCAGGTACTCTTCCAGGTCTGGTAGCCGT
AGAACATCAGGCACAGGGCGCTCA
