>Addgene plasmid #50975 | AAV-oChEF-citrine | addgene partial sequence | sequence record 132180 | CitrineRV 5'-CATCAGGCCGTAGCCGAAGG-3'
AGCTTGCCGGTGGTGCAGATGAACTTCAGGGTCAGCTTGCCGTAGGTGGCATCGCCCTCGCCCTCGCCGG
ACACGCTGAACTTGTGGCCGTTTACGTCGCCGTCCAGCTCGACCAGGATGGGCACCACCCCGGTGAACAG
CTCCTCGCCCTTGCTCACCATCTCGAGGCTGCTCTCGTACTTGCCGGTGCCCTTGTTCACGGCGCCGGCC
TCGGCCTCGTCCTCCACCAGGGTCTCCACCTCGATCTCGGTGCCGCCGATGTTCAGCTTGGTGGTCTTTC
TGATGTCGCCGTGGATCAGGATGTGCTCGTGGATCAGCACTCTCAGGTAGTGGCCCAGCAGGCCCCAGCA
GTTCTTGCTCATCAGGTCGATGATGGTGTGGCCCACGGTGCTGCCGTACACGCTCAGCACGCCGAAGCCC
TCGGGGCCCAGGATGAACAGGATGGGGAACATGCCCCAGCTCACGAAGAACAGCCAGGCCATGCCGGTCA
CCACCTGTCTGCATCTGCCCTTGGGCACGGTGTGGTAGGCCTCGATGTACACCTTGGCGGCGTTGAAGAA
GGTGTAGATGCCGTAGCACAGGCCCATCAGGAAGAAGATCACTCTCACGTAGCCCTTGCTCAGGGCGGCG
GTGGTGCCCCACACGATGGTGCCGATGTCGCTCACCAGCAGGCCCATGGTTCTCTTGTTGTAGTCGTTGG
CCAGGCCGGTCAGGTTGCTCAGGTGGATCAGGATCACGGGGCAGGTCAGCAGCCACTCGGCGTATCTCAG
CCACACGGTCTTGTTGCCGTTGCTGCTGTAGATCACGGCGGGCTCGTCGAACTCGTGGAAGTACTCTATG
